Addgene plasmid #203466: pAG416GAL10-HRV-B14_3C
Purpose: Expresses HRV-B14 3C protease from a GAL10 promoter with a URA3 marker
Depositing lab: Alejandro Chavez. Depositing organization: University of California, San Diego (UCSD). Publication: A multiplex method for rapidly identifying viral protease inhibitors. Hong SJ, Resnick SJ, Iketani S, Cha JW, Albert BA, Fazekas CT, Chang CW, Liu H, Dagan S, Abagyan MR, Fajtova P, Culbertson B, Brace B, Reddem ER, Forouhar F, Glickman JF, Balkovec JM, Stockwell BR, Shapiro L, O'Donoghue AJ, Sabo Y, Freundlich JS, Ho DD, Chavez A. Mol Syst Biol. 2025 Feb;21(2):158-172. doi: 10.1038/s44320-024-00082-1. Epub 2025 Jan 6. PubMed 39762652.
Backbone
  Vector backbone: pAG416GAL10-ccdB-6stop
  Vector type: Yeast Expression
  Selectable markers: URA3
Growth in bacteria
  Bacterial resistance: Ampicillin, 100 μg/mL
  Growth temperature: 37°C
  Growth strain: DH5alpha
  Copy number: Unknown
Gene/Insert
  Gene/Insert name: HRV-B14 3C protease (alt name: Human Rhinovirus-B14 3C protease)
  Entrez Gene: HRVBgp1 (a.k.a. HRVBgp1)
  Promoter: GAL10
  Cloning method: Gateway Cloning
  Sequencing primers: 5′ tggggctctttacatttcca
Terms and licenses: Academic/Nonprofit Terms; Industry Terms: Not Available to Industry
How to cite: pAG416GAL10-HRV-B14_3C was a gift from Alejandro Chavez (Addgene plasmid # 203466 ; http://n2t.net/addgene:203466 ; RRID:Addgene_203466)
