[The description below was written by a language model from this plasmid's Addgene catalogue record and pLannotate feature annotations shown in this document.]
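Description:
pAG416GAL10-HRV-B14_3C is a 6,476 bp yeast expression shuttle plasmid built on the pAG416GAL10-ccdB-6stop Gateway destination backbone. In Saccharomyces cerevisiae it is maintained through a CEN6/ARS element, which typically gives stable, low-copy, centromere-based segregation. Selection uses the URA3 auxotrophic marker under its own promoter, a marker that can also be counterselected with 5-fluoroorotic acid. In E. coli the plasmid replicates from a high-copy ColE1/pUC-type origin and is selected with ampicillin through the β-lactamase gene. An f1 origin, flanking T3 and T7 promoters, and lac/lacZα remnants are carried over from the pBluescript-derived parent.

The payload is the 3C protease of human rhinovirus B14, introduced by Gateway recombination and therefore flanked by attB1 and attB2 sites. The automated annotation labels this roughly 540 bp coding region as a fragment of the echovirus 9 polyprotein. This reflects homology among picornavirus 3C proteases rather than a different insert. Transcription is driven from the divergent GAL1,10 promoter region, oriented so that the GAL10 side faces the insert, and ends at the CYC1 terminator. Expression is thus regulated by Gal4 and can be switched on with galactose. A very short match annotated as YPet upstream of attB1 is probably a spurious hit or linker remnant, and no fluorescent tag is recorded.

The stated purpose is galactose-inducible expression of the viral protease in yeast. The associated work describes a multiplexed method for rapidly identifying viral protease inhibitors, which fits use of this plasmid as one member of a protease-expressing panel. The record does not describe the assay readout.
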