Features (pLannotate 1.2.2; 24 found; start..end, strand, type, name):
      1..589     +  rep_origin     ori: high-copy-number ColE1/pMB1/pBR322/pUC origin of replication
    772..864     +  CDS            lacI (fragment): lac repressor; lacI; The lac repressor binds to the lac operator to inhibit transcription in E. coli. This inhibition can be relieved by adding lactose or isopropyl-β-D-thiogalactopyranoside (IPTG).
    877..898     +  protein_bind   CAP binding site: CAP binding activates transcription in the presence of cAMP. E. coli catabolite activator protein
    913..943     +  promoter       lac promoter: promoter for the E. coli lac operon
    951..967     +  protein_bind   lac operator: The lac repressor binds to the lac operator to inhibit transcription in E. coli. This inhibition can be relieved by adding lactose or isopropyl-β-D-thiogalactopyranoside (IPTG). lac repressor encoded by lacI
   1012..1030    +  promoter       T3 promoter: promoter for bacteriophage T3 RNA polymerase
   1101..1753    -  promoter       GAL1,10 promoter: GAL1 and GAL10 genes of S. cerevisiae; divergent inducible promoter, regulated by Gal4
   1765..1789    +  CDS            YPet (fragment): yellow fluorescent protein optimized for FRET with CyPet (Nguyen and Daugherty, 2005)
   1827..1851    +  protein_bind   attB1: mutant version of attB; recombination site for the Gateway® BP reaction BP Clonase™
   1860..2399    +  CDS            POLG_ECHO9 (fragment): Protein inferred from homology: Swiss-Prot protein existence level 3. [Protease 3C]: Major viral protease that mediates proteolytic processing of the polyprotein (By similarity). Cleaves host EIF5B, contributing to host translation shutoff (By similarity). Cleaves also host PABPC1, contributing to host translation shutoff (By similarity). From Echo 9 virus (EV-9) (Coxsackievirus A23).
   2407..2431    -  protein_bind   attB2: mutant version of attB; recombination site for the Gateway® BP reaction BP Clonase™
   2435..2482    +  misc_feature   MCS (fragment): pBluescript multiple cloning site
   2483..2730    +  terminator     CYC1 terminator: S. cerevisiae CYC1; transcription terminator for CYC1
   2749..2767    -  promoter       T7 promoter: promoter for bacteriophage T7 RNA polymerase
   2775..2930    +  CDS            lacZα (fragment): LacZα fragment of β-galactosidase; lacZ fragment
   2934..3362    +  rep_origin     f1 ori (sequence partly withheld): f1 bacteriophage origin of replication; arrow indicates direction of (+) strand synthesis
   3390..3441    -  misc_feature   bom (fragment): basis of mobility region from pBR322
   3520..4323    -  CDS            URA3: orotidine-5'-phosphate decarboxylase, required for uracil biosynthesis; S. cerevisiae URA3; yeast auxotrophic marker, counterselectable with 5-fluoroorotic acid (5-FOA)
   4324..4539    -  promoter       URA3 promoter: S. cerevisiae URA3
   4547..4596    -  misc_feature   bom (fragment): basis of mobility region from pBR322
   4698..4733    -  CDS            rop (fragment): Rop protein, which maintains plasmids at low copy number; rop
   4801..5304    -  misc_feature   CEN/ARS: S. cerevisiae CEN6 centromere fused to an autonomously replicating sequence
   5341..5445    +  promoter       AmpR promoter: bla
   5446..6306    +  CDS            AmpR: β-lactamase; bla; confers resistance to ampicillin, carbenicillin, and related antibiotics
>Addgene plasmid #203466 | pAG416GAL10-HRV-B14_3C | addgene full sequence | sequence record 402787 | Addgene NGS Result
TTGAGATCCTTTTTTTCTGCGCGTAATCTGCTGCTTGCAAACAAAAAAACCACCGCTACCAGCGGTGGTT
TGTTTGCCGGATCAAGAGCTACCAACTCTTTTTCCGAAGGTAACTGGCTTCAGCAGAGCGCAGATACCAA
ATACTGTTCTTCTAGTGTAGCCGTAGTTAGGCCACCACTTCAAGAACTCTGTAGCACCGCCTACATACCT
CGCTCTGCTAATCCTGTTACCAGTGGCTGCTGCCAGTGGCGATAAGTCGTGTCTTACCGGGTTGGACTCA
AGACGATAGTTACCGGATAAGGCGCAGCGGTCGGGCTGAACGGGGGGTTCGTGCACACAGCCCAGCTTGG
AGCGAACGACCTACACCGAACTGAGATACCTACAGCGTGAGCTATGAGAAAGCGCCACGCTTCCCGAAGG
GAGAAAGGCGGACAGGTATCCGGTAAGCGGCAGGGTCGGAACAGGAGAGCGCACGAGGGAGCTTCCAGGG
GGAAACGCCTGGTATCTTTATAGTCCTGTCGGGTTTCGCCACCTCTGACTTGAGCGTCGATTTTTGTGAT
GCTCGTCAGGGGGGCGGAGCCTATGGAAAAACGCCAGCAACGCGGCCTTTTTACGGTTCCTGGCCTTTTG
CTGGCCTTTTGCTCACATGTTCTTTCCTGCGTTATCCCCTGATTCTGTGGATAACCGTATTACCGCCTTT
GAGTGAGCTGATACCGCTCGCCGCAGCCGAACGACCGAGCGCAGCGAGTCAGTGAGCGAGGAAGCGGAAG
AGCGCCCAATACGCAAACCGCCTCTCCCCGCGCGTTGGCCGATTCATTAATGCAGCTGGCACGACAGGTT
TCCCGACTGGAAAGCGGGCAGTGAGCGCAACGCAATTAATGTGAGTTAGCTCACTCATTAGGCACCCCAG
GCTTTACACTTTATGCTTCCGGCTCGTATGTTGTGTGGAATTGTGAGCGGATAACAATTTCACACAGGAA
ACAGCTATGACCATGATTACGCCAAGCGCGCAATTAACCCTCACTAAAGGGAACAAAAGCTGGAGCTCTA
TGACCATGATTACGCCAAGCGGGGTGTGTTGTTGGTGGGTTGGGTGTATAGTTTTTTCTCCTTGACGTTA
AAGTATAGAGGTATATTAACAATTTTTTGTTGATACTTTTATGACATTTGAATAAGAAGTAATACAAACT
GAAAATGTTGAAAGTATTAGTTAAAGTGGTTATGCAGCTTTTCCATTTATATATCTGTTAATAGATCAAA
AATCATCGCTTCGCTGATTAATTACCCCAGAAATAAGGCTAAAAAACTAATCGCATTATCATCCTATGGT
TGTTAATTTGATTCGTTAATTTGAAGGTTTGTGGGGCCAGGTTACTGCCAATTTTTCCTCTTCATAACCA
TAAAAGCTAGTATTGTAGAATCTTTATTGTTCGGAGCAGTGCGGCGCGAGGCACATCTGCGTTTCAGGAA
CGCGACCGGTGAAGACGAGGACGCACGGAGGAGAGTCTTCCGTCGGAGGGCTGTCGCCCGCTCGGCGGCT
TCTAATCCGTACTTCAATATAGCAATGAGCAGTTAAGCGTATTACTGAAAGTTCCAAAGAGAAGGTTTTT
TTAGGCTAAGATAATGGGGCTCTTTACATTTCCACAACATATAAGTAAGATTAGATATGGATATGTATAT
GGTGGTAATGCCATGTAATATGATTATTAAACTTCTTTGCGTCCATCCAAAAAAAAAGTAAGAATTTTTG
AAAATTCAATATAAATGTCTAAAGGTGAAGAATTATTCAGAATTCCAGCTGACCACCGACTAGTGGATCC
CCCATCACAAGTTTGTACAAAAAAGCAGGCTACAAAATGGGACCAAACACAGAATTTGCACTATCCCTGT
TAAGGAAAAACATAATGACTATAACAACCTCAAAGGGAGAGTTCACAGGGTTAGGCATACATGATCGTGT
CTGTGTGATACCCACACACGCACAGCCTGGTGATGATGTACTAGTGAATGGTCAGAAAATTAGAGTTAAG
GATAAGTACAAATTAGTAGATCCAGAGAACATTAATCTAGAGCTTACAGTGTTGACTTTAGATAGAAATG
AAAAATTCAGAGATATCAGGGGATTTATATCAGAAGATCTAGAAGGTGTGGATGCCACTTTGGTAGTACA
TTCAAATAACTTTACCAACACTATCTTAGAAGTTGGCCCTGTAACAATGGCAGGACTTATTAATTTGAGT
AGCACCCCCACTAACAGAATGATTCGTTATGATTATGCAACAAAAACTGGGCAGTGTGGAGGTGTGCTGT
GTGCTACTGGTAAGATCTTTGGTATTCATGTTGGCGGTAATGGAAGACAAGGATTTTCAGCTCAACTTAA
AAAACAATATTTTGTAGAGAAATAAAACCCAGCTTTCTTGTACTAAGTGGTGATGGGCTGCAGGAATTCG
ATATCAAGCTTATCGATACCGTCGACCTCGAGTCATGTAATTAGTTATGTCACGCTTACATTCACGCCCT
CCCCCCACATCCGCTCTAACCGAAAAGGAAGGAGTTAGACAACCTGAAGTCTAGGTCCCTATTTATTTTT
TTATAGTTATGTTAGTATTAAGAACGTTATTTATATTTCAAATTTTTCTTTTTTTTCTGTACAGACGCGT
GTACGCATGTAACATTATACTGAAAACCTTGCTTGAGAAGGTTTTGGGACGCTCGAAGGCTTTAATTTGC
GGCCGGTACCCAATTCGCCCTATAGTGAGTCGTATTACGCGCGCTCACTGGCCGTCGTTTTACAACGTCG
TGACTGGGAAAACCCTGGCGTTACCCAACTTAATCGCCTTGCAGCACATCCCCCTTTCGCCAGCTGGCGT
AATAGCGAAGAGGCCCGCACCGATCGCCCTTCCCAACAGTTGCGCAGCCTGAATGGCGAATGG
[124 nt withheld, positions 2934-3057]
C
[91 nt withheld, positions 3059-3149]
A
[49 nt withheld, positions 3151-3199]
CCTTTGACGTTGGAGTCCACGTTCTTT
[37 nt withheld, positions 3227-3263]
ACCCTATCTCGGTCTATTCTTTTGATTTATAAGGGATTTTGCCGATTTCGGCCTATTGGTTAAAAAATGA
GCTGATTTAACAAAAATTTAACGCGAATTTTAACAAAATATTAACGCTTACAATTTCCTGATGCGGTATT
TTCTCCTTACGCATCTGTGCGGTATTTCACACCGCATAGGGTAATAACTGATATAATTAAATTGAAGCTC
TAATTTGTGAGTTTAGTATACATGCATTTACTTATAATACAGTTTTTTAGTTTTGCTGGCCGCATCTTCT
CAAATATGCTTCCCAGCCTGCTTTTCTGTAACGTTCACCCTCTACCTTAGCATCCCTTCCCTTTGCAAAT
AGTCCTCTTCCAACAATAATAATGTCAGATCCTGTAGAGACCACATCATCCACGGTTCTATACTGTTGAC
CCAATGCGTCTCCCTTGTCATCTAAACCCACACCGGGTGTCATAATCAACCAATCGTAACCTTCATCTCT
TCCACCCATGTCTCTTTGAGCAATAAAGCCGATAACAAAATCTTTGTCGCTCTTCGCAATGTCAACAGTA
CCCTTAGTATATTCTCCAGTAGATAGGGAGCCCTTGCATGACAATTCTGCTAACATCAAAAGGCCTCTAG
GTTCCTTTGTTACTTCTTCTGCCGCCTGCTTCAAACCGCTAACAATACCTGGGCCCACCACACCGTGTGC
ATTCGTAATGTCTGCCCATTCTGCTATTCTGTATACACCCGCAGAGTACTGCAATTTGACTGTATTACCA
ATGTCAGCAAATTTTCTGTCTTCGAAGAGTAAAAAATTGTACTTGGCGGATAATGCCTTTAGCGGCTTAA
CTGTGCCCTCCATGGAAAAATCAGTCAAGATATCCACATGTGTTTTTAGTAAACAAATTTTGGGACCTAA
TGCTTCAACTAACTCCAGTAATTCCTTGGTGGTACGAACATCCAATGAAGCACACAAGTTTGTTTGCTTT
TCGTGCATGATATTAAATAGCTTGGCAGCAACAGGACTAGGATGAGTAGCAGCACGTTCCTTATATGTAG
CTTTCGACATGATTTATCTTCGTTTCCTGCAGGTTTTTGTTCTGTGCAGTTGGGTTAAGAATACTGGGCA
ATTTCATGTTTCTTCAACACTACATATGCGTATATATACCAATCTAAGTCTGTGCTCCTTCCTTCGTTCT
TCCTTCTGTTCGGAGATTACCGAATCAAAAAAATTTCAAGGAAACCGAAATCAAAAAAAAGAATAAAAAA
AAAATGATGAATTGAAAAGGTGGTATGGTGCACTCTCAGTACAATCTGCTCTGATGCCGCATAGTTAAGC
CAGCCCCGACACCCGCCAACACCCGCTGACGCGCCCTGACGGGCTTGTCTGCTCCCGGCATCCGCTTACA
GACAAGCTGTGACCGTCTCCGGGAGCTGCATGTGTCAGAGGTTTTCACCGTCATCACCGAAACGCGCGAG
ACGAAAGGGCCTCGTGATACGCCTATTTTTATAGGTTAATGTCATGATAATAATGGTTTCTTAGACGGAT
CGCTTGCCTGTAACTTACACGCGCCTCGTATCTTTTAATGATGGAATAATTTGGGAATTTACTCTGTGTT
TATTTATTTTTATGTTTTGTATTTGGATTTTAGAAAGTAAATAAAGAAGGTAGAAGAGTTACGGAATGAA
GAAAAAAAAATAAACAAAGGTTTAAAAAATTTCAACAAAAAGCGTACTTTACATATATATTTATTAGACA
AGAAAAGCAGATTAAATAGATATACATTCGATTAACGATAAGTAAAATGTAAAATCACAGGATTTTCGTG
TGTGGTCTTCTACACAGACAAGATGAAACAATTCGGCATTAATACCTGAGAGCAGGAAGAGCAAGATAAA
AGGTAGTATTTGTTGGCGATCCCCCTAGAGTCTTTTACATCTTCGGAAAACAAAAACTATTTTTTCTTTA
ATTTCTTTTTTTACTTTCTATTTTTAATTTATATATTTATATTAAAAAATTTAAATTATAATTATTTTTA
TAGCACGTGATGAAAAGGACCCAGGTGGCACTTTTCGGGGAAATGTGCGCGGAACCCCTATTTGTTTATT
TTTCTAAATACATTCAAATATGTATCCGCTCATGAGACAATAACCCTGATAAATGCTTCAATAATATTGA
AAAAGGAAGAGTATGAGTATTCAACATTTCCGTGTCGCCCTTATTCCCTTTTTTGCGGCATTTTGCCTTC
CTGTTTTTGCTCACCCAGAAACGCTGGTGAAAGTAAAAGATGCTGAAGATCAGTTGGGTGCACGAGTGGG
TTACATCGAACTGGATCTCAACAGCGGTAAGATCCTTGAGAGTTTTCGCCCCGAAGAACGTTTTCCAATG
ATGAGCACTTTTAAAGTTCTGCTATGTGGCGCGGTATTATCCCGTATTGACGCCGGGCAAGAGCAACTCG
GTCGCCGCATACACTATTCTCAGAATGACTTGGTTGAGTACTCACCAGTCACAGAAAAGCATCTTACGGA
TGGCATGACAGTAAGAGAATTATGCAGTGCTGCCATAACCATGAGTGATAACACTGCGGCCAACTTACTT
CTGACAACGATCGGAGGACCGAAGGAGCTAACCGCTTTTTTGCACAACATGGGGGATCATGTAACTCGCC
TTGATCGTTGGGAACCGGAGCTGAATGAAGCCATACCAAACGACGAGCGTGACACCACGATGCCTGTAGC
AATGGCAACAACGTTGCGCAAACTATTAACTGGCGAACTACTTACTCTAGCTTCCCGGCAACAATTAATA
GACTGGATGGAGGCGGATAAAGTTGCAGGACCACTTCTGCGCTCGGCCCTTCCGGCTGGCTGGTTTATTG
CTGATAAATCTGGAGCCGGTGAGCGTGGGTCTCGCGGTATCATTGCAGCACTGGGGCCAGATGGTAAGCC
CTCCCGTATCGTAGTTATCTACACGACGGGGAGTCAGGCAACTATGGATGAACGAAATAGACAGATCGCT
GAGATAGGTGCCTCACTGATTAAGCATTGGTAACTGTCAGACCAAGTTTACTCATATATACTTTAGATTG
ATTTAAAACTTCATTTTTAATTTAAAAGGATCTAGGTGAAGATCCTTTTTGATAATCTCATGACCAAAAT
CCCTTAACGTGAGTTTTCGTTCCACTGAGCGTCAGACCCCGTAGAAAAGATCAAAGGATCTTC
